>Addgene plasmid #146318 | pT7-EGFP-C1-MBP_F | addgene full sequence | sequence record 316940 | Addgene NGS Result
CGTTACATAACTTACGGTAAATGGCCCGCCTGGCTGACCGCCCAACGACCCCCGCCCATTGACGTCAATA
ATGACGTATGTTCCCATAGTAACGCCAATAGGGACTTTCCATTGACGTCAATGGGTGGAGTATTTACGGT
AAACTGCCCACTTGGCAGTACATCAAGTGTATCATATGCCAAGTACGCCCCCTATTGACGTCAATGACGG
TAAATGGCCCGCCTGGCATTATGCCCAGTACATGACCTTATGGGACTTTCCTACTTGGCAGTACATCTAC
GTATTAGTCATCGCTATTACCATGGTGATGCGGTTTTGGCAGTACATCAATGGGCGTGGATAGCGGTTTG
ACTCACGGGGATTTCCAAGTCTCCACCCCATTGACGTCAATGGGAGTTTGTTTTGGCACCAAAATCAACG
GGACTTTCCAAAATGTCGTAACAACTCCGCCCCATTGACGCAAATGGGCGGTAGGCGTGTACGGTGGGAG
GTCTATATAAGCAGAGCTCTCTGGCTAACTAGAGAACCCACTGCTTACTGGCTTATCGAAATTAATACGA
CTCACTATAGGGAGACCCAAGCTCTAGCGCTACCGGTCGCCACCATGGTGAGCAAGGGCGAGGAGCTGTT
CACCGGGGTGGTGCCCATCCTGGTCGAGCTGGACGGCGACGTAAACGGCCACAAGTTCAGCGTGTCCGGC
GAGGGCGAGGGCGATGCCACCTACGGCAAGCTGACCCTGAAGTTCATCTGCACCACCGGCAAGCTGCCCG
TGCCCTGGCCCACCCTCGTGACCACCCTGACCTACGGCGTGCAGTGCTTCAGCCGCTACCCCGACCACAT
GAAGCAGCACGACTTCTTCAAGTCCGCCATGCCCGAAGGCTACGTCCAGGAGCGCACCATCTTCTTCAAG
GACGACGGCAACTACAAGACCCGCGCCGAGGTGAAGTTCGAGGGCGACACCCTGGTGAACCGCATCGAGC
TGAAGGGCATCGACTTCAAGGAGGACGGCAACATCCTGGGGCACAAGCTGGAGTACAACTACAACAGCCA
CAACGTCTATATCATGGCCGACAAGCAGAAGAACGGCATCAAGGTGAACTTCAAGATCCGCCACAACATC
GAGGACGGCAGCGTGCAGCTCGCCGACCACTACCAGCAGAACACCCCCATCGGCGACGGCCCCGTGCTGC
TGCCCGACAACCACTACCTGAGCACCCAGTCCGCCCTGAGCAAAGACCCCAACGAGAAGCGCGATCACAT
GGTCCTGCTGGAGTTCGTGACCGCCGCCGGGATCACTCTCGGCATGGACGAGCTGTACAAGTCCGGACTC
AGATCTCGAGCTATGAAAATCGAAGAAGGTAAACTGGTAATCTGGATTAACGGCGATAAAGGCTATAACG
GTCTCGCTGAAGTCGGTAAGAAATTCGAGAAAGATACCGGAATTAAAGTCACCGTTGAGCATCCGGATAA
ACTGGAAGAGAAATTCCCGCAGGTTGCGGCAACTGGCGATGGCCCTGACATTATCTTCTGGGCACACGAC
CGCTTTGGTGGCTACGCTCAATCTGGCCTGTTGGCTGAAATCACCCCGGACAAAGCGTTCCAGGACAAGC
TGTATCCGTTTACCTGGGATGCCGTACGTTACAACGGCAAGCTGATTGCTTACCCGATCGCTGTTGAAGC
GTTATCGCTGATTTATAACAAAGATCTGCTGCCGAACCCGCCAAAAACCTGGGAAGAGATCCCGGCGCTG
GATAAAGAACTGAAAGCGAAAGGTAAGAGCGCGCTGATGTTCAACCTGCAAGAACCGTACTTCACCTGGC
CGCTGATTGCTGCTGACGGGGGTTATGCGTTCAAGTATGAAAACGGCAAGTACGACATTAAAGACGTGGG
CGTGGATAACGCTGGCGCGAAAGCGGGTCTGACCTTCCTGGTTGACCTGATTAAAAGCAAACACATGAAT
GCAGACACCGATTACTCCATCGCAGAAGCTGCCTTTAATAAAGGCGAAACAGCGATGACCATCAACGGCC
CGTGGGCATGGTCCAACATCGACACCAGCAAAGTGAATTATGGTGTAACGGTACTGCCGACCTTCAAGGG
TCAACCATCCAAACCGTTCGTTGGCGTGCTGAGCGCAGGTATTAACGCCGCCAGTCCGAACAAAGAGCTG
GCGAAAGAGTTCCTCGAAAACTATCTGCTGACTGATGAAGGTCTGGAAGCGGTTAATAAAGACAAACCGC
TGGGTGCCGTAGCGCTGAAGTCTTACGAGGAAGAGTTGGCGAAAGATCCACGTATTGCCGCCACCATGGA
AAACGCCCAGAAAGGTGAAATCATGCCGAACATCCCGCAGATGTCCGCTTTCTGGTATGCCGTGCGTACT
GCGGTGATCAACGCCGCCAGCGGTCGTCAGACTGTCGATGAAGCCCTGAAAGACTAGGGATCCACCGGAT
CTAGATAACTGATCATAATCAGCCATACCACATTTGTAGAGGTTTTACTTGCTTTAAAAAACCTCCCACA
CCTCCCCCTGAACCTGAAACATAAAATGAATGCAATTGTTGTTGTTAACTTGTTTATTGCAGCTTATAAT
GGTTACAAATAAAGCAATAGCATCACAAATTTCACAAATAAAGCATTTTTTTCACTGCATTCTAGTTGTG
GTTTGTCCAAACTCATCAATGTATCTTAACGCGTAAATTGTAAGCGTTAATATTTTGTTAAAATTCGCGT
TAAATTTTTGTTAAATCAGCTCATTTTTTAACCAATAGGCCGAAATCGGCAAAATCCCTTATAAATCAAA
AGAATAGACCGAGATAGGGT
[37 nt withheld, positions 2821-2857]
AAAGAACGTGGACTCCAACGTCAAAGG
[49 nt withheld, positions 2885-2933]
T
[91 nt withheld, positions 2935-3025]
G
[124 nt withheld, positions 3027-3150]
CAGGTGGCACTTTTCGGGGAAATGTGCGCGGAACCCCTATTTGTTTATTTTTCTAAATACATTCAAATAT
GTATCCGCTCATGAGACAATAACCCTGATAAATGCTTCAATAATATTGAAAAAGGAAGAGTCCTGAGGCG
GAAAGAACCAGCTGTGGAATGTGTGTCAGTTAGGGTGTGGAAAGTCCCCAGGCTCCCCAGCAGGCAGAAG
TATGCAAAGCATGCATCTCAATTAGTCAGCAACCAGGTGTGGAAAGTCCCCAGGCTCCCCAGCAGGCAGA
AGTATGCAAAGCATGCATCTCAATTAGTCAGCAACCATAGTCCCGCCCCTAACTCCGCCCATCCCGCCCC
TAACTCCGCCCAGTTCCGCCCATTCTCCGCCCCATGGCTGACTAATTTTTTTTATTTATGCAGAGGCCGA
GGCCGCCTCGGCCTCTGAGCTATTCCAGAAGTAGTGAGGAGGCTTTTTTGGAGGCCTAGGCTTTTGCAAA
GATCGATCAAGAGACAGGATGAGGATCGTTTCGCATGATTGAACAAGATGGATTGCACGCAGGTTCTCCG
GCCGCTTGGGTGGAGAGGCTATTCGGCTATGACTGGGCACAACAGACAATCGGCTGCTCTGATGCCGCCG
TGTTCCGGCTGTCAGCGCAGGGGCGCCCGGTTCTTTTTGTCAAGACCGACCTGTCCGGTGCCCTGAATGA
ACTGCAAGACGAGGCAGCGCGGCTATCGTGGCTGGCCACGACGGGCGTTCCTTGCGCAGCTGTGCTCGAC
GTTGTCACTGAAGCGGGAAGGGACTGGCTGCTATTGGGCGAAGTGCCGGGGCAGGATCTCCTGTCATCTC
ACCTTGCTCCTGCCGAGAAAGTATCCATCATGGCTGATGCAATGCGGCGGCTGCATACGCTTGATCCGGC
TACCTGCCCATTCGACCACCAAGCGAAACATCGCATCGAGCGAGCACGTACTCGGATGGAAGCCGGTCTT
GTCGATCAGGATGATCTGGACGAAGAGCATCAGGGGCTCGCGCCAGCCGAACTGTTCGCCAGGCTCAAGG
CGAGCATGCCCGACGGCGAGGATCTCGTCGTGACCCATGGCGATGCCTGCTTGCCGAATATCATGGTGGA
AAATGGCCGCTTTTCTGGATTCATCGACTGTGGCCGGCTGGGTGTGGCGGACCGCTATCAGGACATAGCG
TTGGCTACCCGTGATATTGCTGAAGAGCTTGGCGGCGAATGGGCTGACCGCTTCCTCGTGCTTTACGGTA
TCGCCGCTCCCGATTCGCAGCGCATCGCCTTCTATCGCCTTCTTGACGAGTTCTTCTGAGCGGGACTCTG
GGGTTCGAAATGACCGACCAAGCGACGCCCAACCTGCCATCACGAGATTTCGATTCCACCGCCGCCTTCT
ATGAAAGGTTGGGCTTCGGAATCGTTTTCCGGGACGCCGGCTGGATGATCCTCCAGCGCGGGGATCTCAT
GCTGGAGTTCTTCGCCCACCCTAGGGGGAGGCTAACTGAAACACGGAAGGAGACAATACCGGAAGGAACC
CGCGCTATGACGGCAATAAAAAGACAGAATAAAACGCACGGTGTTGGGTCGTTTGTTCATAAACGCGGGG
TTCGGTCCCAGGGCTGGCACTCTGTCGATACCCCACCGAGACCCCATTGGGGCCAATACGCCCGCGTTTC
TTCCTTTTCCCCACCCCACCCCCCAAGTTCGGGTGAAGGCCCAGGGCTCGCAGCCAACGTCGGGGCGGCA
GGCCCTGCCATAGCCTCAGGTTACTCATATATACTTTAGATTGATTTAAAACTTCATTTTTAATTTAAAA
GGATCTAGGTGAAGATCCTTTTTGATAATCTCATGACCAAAATCCCTTAACGTGAGTTTTCGTTCCACTG
AGCGTCAGACCCCGTAGAAAAGATCAAAGGATCTTCTTGAGATCCTTTTTTTCTGCGCGTAATCTGCTGC
TTGCAAACAAAAAAACCACCGCTACCAGCGGTGGTTTGTTTGCCGGATCAAGAGCTACCAACTCTTTTTC
CGAAGGTAACTGGCTTCAGCAGAGCGCAGATACCAAATACTGTTCTTCTAGTGTAGCCGTAGTTAGGCCA
CCACTTCAAGAACTCTGTAGCACCGCCTACATACCTCGCTCTGCTAATCCTGTTACCAGTGGCTGCTGCC
AGTGGCGATAAGTCGTGTCTTACCGGGTTGGACTCAAGACGATAGTTACCGGATAAGGCGCAGCGGTCGG
GCTGAACGGGGGGTTCGTGCACACAGCCCAGCTTGGAGCGAACGACCTACACCGAACTGAGATACCTACA
GCGTGAGCTATGAGAAAGCGCCACGCTTCCCGAAGGGAGAAAGGCGGACAGGTATCCGGTAAGCGGCAGG
GTCGGAACAGGAGAGCGCACGAGGGAGCTTCCAGGGGGAAACGCCTGGTATCTTTATAGTCCTGTCGGGT
TTCGCCACCTCTGACTTGAGCGTCGATTTTTGTGATGCTCGTCAGGGGGGCGGAGCCTATGGAAAAACGC
CAGCAACGCGGCCTTTTTACGGTTCCTGGCCTTTTGCTGGCCTTTTGCTCACATGTTCTTTCCTGCGTTA
TCCCCTGATTCTGTGGATAACCGTATTACCGCCATGCATTAGTTATTAATAGTAATCAATTACGGGGTCA
TTAGTTCATAGCCCATATATGGAGTTCCG
Features (pLannotate 1.2.2; 18 found; start..end, strand, type, name):
      1..304     +  enhancer       CMV enhancer: human cytomegalovirus immediate early enhancer
    305..508     +  promoter       CMV promoter: human cytomegalovirus (CMV) immediate early promoter
    504..537     +  LTR            5' LTR (truncated) (fragment): truncated 5' long terminal repeat (LTR) from HIV-1
    553..571     +  promoter       T7 promoter: promoter for bacteriophage T7 RNA polymerase
    605..1321    +  CDS            EGFP: EGFP is a basic (constitutively fluorescent) green fluorescent protein published in 1996, derived from Aequorea victoria. It is reported to be a rapidly-maturing weak dimer with moderate acid sensitivity.
   1322..1342    +  misc_feature   MCS (fragment): multiple cloning site
   1343..2434    +  CDS            MBP: maltose binding protein from E. coli; malE (mutated); This version of the gene does not encode a signal sequence, so MBP will remain in the cytosol.
   2460..2544    +  CDS            large T antigen (fragment): large T antigen from SV40 (simian virus 40)
   2567..2688    +  polyA_signal   SV40 poly(A) signal: SV40 polyadenylation signal
   2722..3150    -  rep_origin     f1 ori (sequence partly withheld): f1 bacteriophage origin of replication; arrow indicates direction of (+) strand synthesis
   3177..3281    +  promoter       AmpR promoter: bla
   3283..3640    +  promoter       SV40 promoter: SV40 enhancer and early promoter
   3675..4469    +  CDS            NeoR/KanR: aminoglycoside phosphotransferase from Tn5; aph(3')-II (or nptII); confers resistance to neomycin, kanamycin, and G418 (Geneticin®)
   4490..4642    +  CDS            ble (fragment): BLE_KLEPN - Experimental evidence at protein level: Swiss-Prot protein existence level 1. Binding protein with a strong affinity to the bleomycin family of antibiotics. Binds to CL990; an antimitotic-antibiotic compound. From Klebsiella pneumoniae.
   4701..4748    +  polyA_signal   HSV TK poly(A) signal: herpes simplex virus thymidine kinase polyadenylation signal (Cole and Stacy, 1985)
   4839..4855    -  polyA_signal   bGH poly(A) signal (fragment): bovine growth hormone polyadenylation signal
   5077..5665    +  rep_origin     ori: high-copy-number ColE1/pMB1/pBR322/pUC origin of replication
   5780..5839    +  enhancer       CMV enhancer (fragment): human cytomegalovirus immediate early enhancer
