[The description below was written by a language model from this plasmid's Addgene catalogue record and pLannotate feature annotations shown in this document.]
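Description:
pT7-EGFP-C1-MBP_F is a 5.8 kb mammalian expression plasmid that produces maltose-binding protein fused to the C-terminus of EGFP. The catalogue lists the backbone as unknown, but the name and annotated layout fit an EGFP-C1-type vector into which a T7 promoter has been added. The CMV immediate-early enhancer and promoter drive transcription in mammalian cells. The bacteriophage T7 promoter lies just upstream of the EGFP coding sequence and could also allow transcription by T7 RNA polymerase. EGFP is followed by a short remnant of the multiple cloning site, then the MBP open reading frame, and the unit ends with an SV40 polyadenylation signal.

The catalogue assigns the insert to human and links it to the human MBP gene entry. The feature table instead identifies the coding sequence as E. coli malE, the maltose-binding protein, in a form lacking the signal sequence so that the protein remains cytosolic. The sequence annotation therefore conflicts with the species field. The depositor notes an N217S substitution in MBP and states that it does not affect the plasmid's use as a negative control, where an EGFP-tagged, functionally inert protein is compared with EGFP-tagged test proteins in transfected cells.

The plasmid is propagated in E. coli through a high-copy ColE1/pUC-type origin and selected with kanamycin. The Tn5 NeoR/KanR gene sits behind tandem bacterial (bla) and SV40 early promoters and is followed by an HSV TK polyadenylation signal, so it can also confer G418 resistance in mammalian cells. An f1 origin is also present. The short HIV-1 LTR, large T antigen, ble and bGH poly(A) hits are fragmentary matches and are probably not functional elements.
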