Addgene plasmid #146318: pT7-EGFP-C1-MBP_F
Purpose: Mammalian Expression of MBP
Depositing lab: Elisa Izaurralde. Depositing organization: Max Planck Institute for Developmental Biology. Publication: The C-terminal domains of human TNRC6A, TNRC6B, and TNRC6C silence bound transcripts independently of Argonaute proteins. Lazzaretti D, Tournier I, Izaurralde E. RNA. 2009 Jun . 15(6):1059-66. 10.1261/rna.1606309 PubMed 19383768.
Backbone
  Vector backbone: Unknown
  Vector type: Mammalian Expression
Growth in bacteria
  Bacterial resistance: Kanamycin, 50 μg/mL
  Growth temperature: 37°C
  Growth strain: DH5alpha
  Copy number: High Copy
Gene/Insert
  Gene/Insert name: MBP
  Species: H. sapiens (human)
  Mutation: N217S
  Entrez Gene: MBP
  Cloning method: Unknown
Terms and licenses: Academic/Nonprofit Terms; Industry Terms: Not Available to Industry
Depositor comments: Please note that a N217S mutation in MBP was found (AA 495 in Addgene sequence), however this does not affect it's function as a negative control plasmid. Plasmids from this collection were made available to the research community and donated after the lab closed. Please note that the sequence provided by the depositing laboratory may be theoretical/predicted or based on Sanger sequencing results. There may be discrepancies between sequencing results obtained by Addgene and the depositor sequence. If an Addgene verified sequence is not available, please contact before placing your order to request that our lab fully sequence the plasmid.
How to cite: pT7-EGFP-C1-MBP_F was a gift from Elisa Izaurralde (Addgene plasmid # 146318 ; http://n2t.net/addgene:146318 ; RRID:Addgene_146318)
